>Addgene plasmid #185781 | pET28a-BCA-Q11 | addgene full sequence | sequence record 367537 | Addgene NGS Result
CACCATACCCACGCCGAAACAAGCGCTCATGAGCCCGAAGTGGCGAGCCCGATCTTCCCCATCGGTGATG
TCGGCGATATAGGCGCCAGCAACCGCACCTGTGGCGCCGGTGATGCCGGCCACGATGCGTCCGGCGTAGA
GGATCGAGATCTCGATCCCGCGAAATTAATACGACTCACTATAGGGGAATTGTGAGCGGATAACAATTCC
CCTCTAGAAATAATTTTGTTTAACTTTAAGAAGGAGATATACCATGGGTATGTCA
[774 nt withheld, positions 266-1039]
GGTGGTGGTGGTAGTGGCGGCGGTGGCAGTCAGCAAAAGTTCCAGTTTCAATTCGAGCAGCAATAATAAC
TCGAGCACCACCACCACCACCACTGAGATCCGGCTGCTAACAAAGCCCGAAAGGAAGCTGAGTTGGCTGC
TGCCACCGCTGAGCAATAACTAGCATAACCCCTTGGGGCCTCTAAACGGGTCTTGAGGGGTTTTTTGCTG
AAAGGAGGAACTATATCCGGATTGGCGAATGGG
[124 nt withheld, positions 1283-1406]
C
[91 nt withheld, positions 1408-1498]
A
[49 nt withheld, positions 1500-1548]
CCTTTGACGTTGGAGTCCACGTTCTTT
[37 nt withheld, positions 1576-1612]
ACCCTATCTCGGTCTATTCTTTTGATTTATAAGGGATTTTGCCGATTTCGGCCTATTGGTTAAAAAATGA
GCTGATTTAACAAAAATTTAACGCGAATTTTAACAAAATATTAACGCTTACAATTTAGGTGGCACTTTTC
GGGGAAATGTGCGCGGAACCCCTATTTGTTTATTTTTCTAAATACATTCAAATATGTATCCGCTCATGAA
TTAATTCTTAGAAAAACTCATCGAGCATCAAATGAAACTGCAATTTATTCATATCAGGATTATCAATACC
ATATTTTTGAAAAAGCCGTTTCTGTAATGAAGGAGAAAACTCACCGAGGCAGTTCCATAGGATGGCAAGA
TCCTGGTATCGGTCTGCGATTCCGACTCGTCCAACATCAATACAACCTATTAATTTCCCCTCGTCAAAAA
TAAGGTTATCAAGTGAGAAATCACCATGAGTGACGACTGAATCCGGTGAGAATGGCAAAAGTTTATGCAT
TTCTTTCCAGACTTGTTCAACAGGCCAGCCATTACGCTCGTCATCAAAATCACTCGCATCAACCAAACCG
TTATTCATTCGTGATTGCGCCTGAGCGAGACGAAATACGCGATCGCTGTTAAAAGGACAATTACAAACAG
GAATCGAATGCAACCGGCGCAGGAACACTGCCAGCGCATCAACAATATTTTCACCTGAATCAGGATATTC
TTCTAATACCTGGAATGCTGTTTTCCCGGGGATCGCAGTGGTGAGTAACCATGCATCATCAGGAGTACGG
ATAAAATGCTTGATGGTCGGAAGAGGCATAAATTCCGTCAGCCAGTTTAGTCTGACCATCTCATCTGTAA
CATCATTGGCAACGCTACCTTTGCCATGTTTCAGAAACAACTCTGGCGCATCGGGCTTCCCATACAATCG
ATAGATTGTCGCACCTGATTGCCCGACATTATCGCGAGCCCATTTATACCCATATAAATCAGCATCCATG
TTGGAATTTAATCGCGGCCTAGAGCAAGACGTTTCCCGTTGAATATGGCTCATAACACCCCTTGTATTAC
TGTTTATGTAAGCAGACAGTTTTATTGTTCATGACCAAAATCCCTTAACGTGAGTTTTCGTTCCACTGAG
CGTCAGACCCCGTAGAAAAGATCAAAGGATCTTCTTGAGATCCTTTTTTTCTGCGCGTAATCTGCTGCTT
GCAAACAAAAAAACCACCGCTACCAGCGGTGGTTTGTTTGCCGGATCAAGAGCTACCAACTCTTTTTCCG
AAGGTAACTGGCTTCAGCAGAGCGCAGATACCAAATACTGTCCTTCTAGTGTAGCCGTAGTTAGGCCACC
ACTTCAAGAACTCTGTAGCACCGCCTACATACCTCGCTCTGCTAATCCTGTTACCAGTGGCTGCTGCCAG
TGGCGATAAGTCGTGTCTTACCGGGTTGGACTCAAGACGATAGTTACCGGATAAGGCGCAGCGGTCGGGC
TGAACGGGGGGTTCGTGCACACAGCCCAGCTTGGAGCGAACGACCTACACCGAACTGAGATACCTACAGC
GTGAGCTATGAGAAAGCGCCACGCTTCCCGAAGGGAGAAAGGCGGACAGGTATCCGGTAAGCGGCAGGGT
CGGAACAGGAGAGCGCACGAGGGAGCTTCCAGGGGGAAACGCCTGGTATCTTTATAGTCCTGTCGGGTTT
CGCCACCTCTGACTTGAGCGTCGATTTTTGTGATGCTCGTCAGGGGGGCGGAGCCTATGGAAAAACGCCA
GCAACGCGGCCTTTTTACGGTTCCTGGCCTTTTGCTGGCCTTTTGCTCACATGTTCTTTCCTGCGTTATC
CCCTGATTCTGTGGATAACCGTATTACCGCCTTTGAGTGAGCTGATACCGCTCGCCGCAGCCGAACGACC
GAGCGCAGCGAGTCAGTGAGCGAGGAAGCGGAAGAGCGCCTGATGCGGTATTTTCTCCTTACGCATCTGT
GCGGTATTTCACACCGCAATGGTGCACTCTCAGTACAATCTGCTCTGATGCCGCATAGTTAAGCCAGTAT
ACACTCCGCTATCGCTACGTGACTGGGTCATGGCTGCGCCCCGACACCCGCCAACACCCGCTGACGCGCC
CTGACGGGCTTGTCTGCTCCCGGCATCCGCTTACAGACAAGCTGTGACCGTCTCCGGGAGCTGCATGTGT
CAGAGGTTTTCACCGTCATCACCGAAACGCGCGAGGCAGCTGCGGTAAAGCTCATCAGCGTGGTCGTGAA
GCGATTCACAGATGTCTGCCTGTTCATCCGCGTCCAGCTCGTTGAGTTTCTCCAGAAGCGTTAATGTCTG
GCTTCTGATAAAGCGGGCCATGTTAAGGGCGGTTTTTTCCTGTTTGGTCACTGATGCCTCCGTGTAAGGG
GGATTTCTGTTCATGGGGGTAATGATACCGATGAAACGAGAGAGGATGCTCACGATACGGGTTACTGATG
ATGAACATGCCCGGTTACTGGAACGTTGTGAGGGTAAACAACTGGCGGTATGGATGCGGCGGGACCAGAG
AAAAATCACTCAGGGTCAATGCCAGCGCTTCGTTAATACAGATGTAGGTGTTCCACAGGGTAGCCAGCAG
CATCCTGCGATGCAGATCCGGAACATAATGGTGCAGGGCGCTGACTTCCGCGTTTCCAGACTTTACGAAA
CACGGAAACCGAAGACCATTCATGTTGTTGCTCAGGTCGCAGACGTTTTGCAGCAGCAGTCGCTTCACGT
TCGCTCGCGTATCGGTGATTCATTCTGCTAACCAGTAAGGCAACCCCGCCAGCCTAGCCGGGTCCTCAAC
GACAGGAGCACGATCATGCGCACCCGTGGGGCCGCCATGCCGGCGATAATGGCCTGCTTCTCGCCGAAAC
GTTTGGTGGCGGGACCAGTGACGAAGGCTTGAGCGAGGGCGTGCAAGATTCCGAATACCGCAAGCGACAG
GCCGATCATCGTCGCGCTCCAGCGAAAGCGGTCCTCGCCGAAAATGACCCAGAGCGCTGCCGGCACCTGT
CCTACGAGTTGCATGATAAAGAAGACAGTCATAAGTGCGGCGACGATAGTCATGCCCCGCGCCCACCGGA
AGGAGCTGACTGGGTTGAAGGCTCTCAAGGGCATCGGTCGAGATCCCGGTGCCTAATGAGTGAGCTAACT
TACATTAATTGCGTTGCGCTCACTGCCCGCTTTCCAGTCGGGAAACCTGTCGTGCCAGCTGCATTAATGA
ATCGGCCAACGCGCGGGGAGAGGCGGTTTGCGTATTGGGCGCCAGGGTGGTTTTTCTTTTCACCAGTGAG
ACGGGCAACAGCTGATTGCCCTTCACCGCCTGGCCCTGAGAGAGTTGCAGCAAGCGGTCCACGCTGGTTT
GCCCCAGCAGGCGAAAATCCTGTTTGATGGTGGTTAACGGCGGGATATAACATGAGCTGTCTTCGGTATC
GTCGTATCCCACTACCGAGATATCCGCACCAACGCGCAGCCCGGACTCGGTAATGGCGCGCATTGCGCCC
AGCGCCATCTGATCGTTGGCAACCAGCATCGCAGTGGGAACGATGCCCTCATTCAGCATTTGCATGGTTT
GTTGAAAACCGGACATGGCACTCCAGTCGCCTTCCCGTTCCGCTATCGGCTGAATTTGATTGCGAGTGAG
ATATTTATGCCAGCCAGCCAGACGCAGACGCGCCGAGACAGAACTTAATGGGCCCGCTAACAGCGCGATT
TGCTGGTGACCCAATGCGACCAGATGCTCCACGCCCAGTCGCGTACCGTCTTCATGGGAGAAAATAATAC
TGTTGATGGGTGTCTGGTCAGAGACATCAAGAAATAACGCCGGAACATTAGTGCAGGCAGCTTCCACAGC
AATGGCATCCTGGTCATCCAGCGGATAGTTAATGATCAGCCCACTGACGCGTTGCGCGAGAAGATTGTGC
ACCGCCGCTTTACAGGCTTCGACGCCGCTTCGTTCTACCATCGACACCACCACGCTGGCACCCAGTTGAT
CGGCGCGAGATTTAATCGCCGCGACAATTTGCGACGGCGCGTGCAGGGCCAGACTGGAGGTGGCAACGCC
AATCAGCAACGACTGTTTGCCCGCCAGTTGTTGTGCCACGCGGTTGGGAATGTAATTCAGCTCCGCCATC
GCCGCTTCCACTTTTTCCCGCGTTTTCGCAGAAACGTGGCTGGCCTGGTTCACCACGCGGGAAACGGTCT
GATAAGAGACACCGGCATACTCTGCGACATCGTATAACGTTACTGGTTTCACATTCACCACCCTGAATTG
ACTCTCTTCCGGGCGCTATCATGCCATACCGCGAAAGGTTTTGCGCCATTCGATGGTGTCCGGGATCTCG
ACGCTCTCCCTTATGCGACTCCTGCATTAGGAAGCAGCCCAGTAGTAGGTTGAGGCCGTTGAGCACCGCC
GCCGCAAGGAATGGTGCATGCAAGGAGATGGCGCCCAACAGTCCCCCGGCCACGGGGCCTGC
Features (pLannotate 1.2.2; 19 found; start..end, strand, type, name):
    167..185     +  promoter       T7 promoter: promoter for bacteriophage T7 RNA polymerase
    186..210     +  protein_bind   lac operator: The lac repressor binds to the lac operator to inhibit transcription in E. coli. This inhibition can be relieved by adding lactose or isopropyl-β-D-thiogalactopyranoside (IPTG). lac repressor encoded by lacI
    225..247     +  RBS            RBS: efficient ribosome binding site from bacteriophage T7 gene 10 (Olins and Rangwala, 1989)
    260..1039    +  CDS            CA2 (sequence partly withheld): CAH2_BOVIN - Experimental evidence at protein level: Swiss-Prot protein existence level 1. Essential for bone resorption and osteoclast differentiation (By similarity). Reversible hydration of carbon dioxide. From Bos taurus (Bovine).
   1115..1132    +  CDS            9xHis (fragment): 9xHis affinity tag
   1142..1191    +  CDS            SET1 (fragment): solubility-enhancement tag derived from T7 phage gene 10B
   1199..1246    +  terminator     T7 terminator: transcription terminator for bacteriophage T7 RNA polymerase
   1283..1711    +  rep_origin     f1 ori (sequence partly withheld): f1 bacteriophage origin of replication; arrow indicates direction of (+) strand synthesis
   1764..1821    +  promoter       AmpR promoter (fragment): bla
   1830..2645    -  CDS            KanR: aminoglycoside phosphotransferase; aph(3')-Ia; confers resistance to kanamycin in bacteria or G418 (Geneticin®) in eukaryotes
   2767..3355    +  rep_origin     ori: high-copy-number ColE1/pMB1/pBR322/pUC origin of replication
   3541..3680    -  misc_feature   bom: basis of mobility region from pBR322
   3782..3973    -  CDS            rop: Rop protein, which maintains plasmids at low copy number; rop
   3990..4370    +  CDS            YPB1_ECOLX: Protein predicted: Swiss-Prot protein existence level 4. From Escherichia coli.
   4442..4733    -  CDS            TcR (fragment): tetracycline efflux protein; tet; confers resistance to tetracycline
   4748..4769    -  protein_bind   CAP binding site: CAP binding activates transcription in the presence of cAMP. E. coli catabolite activator protein
   4782..5864    -  CDS            lacI: lac repressor; lacI; The lac repressor binds to the lac operator to inhibit transcription in E. coli. This inhibition can be relieved by adding lactose or isopropyl-β-D-thiogalactopyranoside (IPTG).
   5865..5942    -  promoter       lacI promoter: lacI
   5950..145     -  CDS            TcR (fragment) (across the origin): tetracycline efflux protein; tet; confers resistance to tetracycline
