[The description below was written by a language model from this plasmid's Addgene catalogue record and pLannotate feature annotations shown in this document.]
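Description:
pET28a-BCA-Q11 is a bacterial expression plasmid built on the pET28a backbone, about 6.1 kb in the sequenced record. It is selected in E. coli with kanamycin through the aph(3')-Ia KanR gene. Replication relies on a ColE1/pBR322-type origin with the adjacent bom and rop elements. The catalogue lists the plasmid as high copy, although rop normally moderates copy number. An f1 origin is also present. The short TcR, AmpR promoter and YPB1 hits in the annotation are fragmentary matches to pBR322-derived backbone sequence and are not functional markers.

The insert, cloned between NcoI and XhoI, encodes bovine carbonic anhydrase II (annotated as CA2 from Bos taurus) fused through a glycine-serine linker to the Q11 self-assembling peptide. The linker and Q11 are not annotated individually, but an unannotated stretch of roughly 75 nt between the end of the CA2 match and a His-tag fragment is where they would be expected to lie. The position of that His fragment suggests the vector's C-terminal His tag may be in frame, though the record does not confirm this. The downstream "SET1" fragment is probably just a match to vector sequence preceding the T7 terminator.

Expression is driven by the T7 promoter with an adjacent lac operator and the T7 gene 10 ribosome binding site. The plasmid-borne lacI supplies repressor, so transcription is IPTG-inducible in hosts that provide T7 RNA polymerase.

The construct is intended for recombinant production of an enzyme–peptide fusion in which Q11 drives assembly. According to the associated work, this supports the custom design of catalytically active protein particles as multifunctional biomaterials.
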