Addgene plasmid #185781: pET28a-BCA-Q11
Purpose: Encodes enzyme bovine carbonic anhydrase linked to Q11 self-assembling peptide via a GS-linker sequence
Depositing lab: Lizhong He. Depositing organization: Monash University. Publication: Custom Design of Protein Particles as Multifunctional Biomaterials. Shanbhag BK, Liu C, Pradeep GC, Younas T, Hu KKY, Fulcher AJ, Struwe WB, Steer D, Dumsday G, Harper IS, Kukura P, Haritos VS, He L. Adv. Funct. Mater. 2022, 32, 2108039 10.1002/adfm.202108039.
Backbone
  Vector backbone: pET28a
  Vector type: Bacterial Expression
Growth in bacteria
  Bacterial resistance: Kanamycin, 50 μg/mL
  Growth temperature: 37°C
  Growth strain: DH5alpha
  Copy number: High Copy
Gene/Insert
  Gene/Insert name: BCA-Q11
  Species: B. taurus (bovine)
  Promoter: T7
  Cloning method: Restriction Enzyme; 5′ cloning site NcoI (not destroyed); 3′ cloning site XhoI (not destroyed)
Terms and licenses: Academic/Nonprofit Terms; Industry Terms: Not Available to Industry
How to cite: pET28a-BCA-Q11 was a gift from Lizhong He (Addgene plasmid # 185781 ; http://n2t.net/addgene:185781 ; RRID:Addgene_185781)
