>Addgene plasmid #185781 | pET28a-BCA-Q11 | depositor partial sequence | sequence record 360544 | Gene for BCA-Q11 with 5'and 3' restriction sites
CCATGGGTATGTCA
[774 nt withheld, positions 15-788]
GGTGGTGGTGGTAGTGGCGGCGGTGGCAGTCAGCAAAAGTTCCAGTTTCAATTCGAGCAGCAATAATAAC
TCGAG
